>Addgene plasmid #40268 | perbB2-ECFP | depositor full sequence | sequence record 51570 | perbB2-ECFP sequence 9895 bps
GACGGATCGGGAGATCTCCCGATCCCCTATGGTGCACTCTCAGTACAATCTGCTCTGATGCCGCATAGTT
AAGCCAGTATCTGCTCCCTGCTTGTGTGTTGGAGGTCGCTGAGTAGTGCGCGAGCAAAATTTAAGCTACA
ACAAGGCAAGGCTTGACCGACAATTGCATGAAGAATCTGCTTAGGGTTAGGCGTTTTGCGCTGCTTCGCG
ATGTACGGGCCAGATATACGCGTTGACATTGATTATTGACTAGTTATTAATAGTAATCAATTACGGGGTC
ATTAGTTCATAGCCCATATATGGAGTTCCGCGTTACATAACTTACGGTAAATGGCCCGCCTGGCTGACCG
CCCAACGACCCCCGCCCATTGACGTCAATAATGACGTATGTTCCCATAGTAACGCCAATAGGGACTTTCC
ATTGACGTCAATGGGTGGAGTATTTACGGTAAACTGCCCACTTGGCAGTACATCAAGTGTATCATATGCC
AAGTACGCCCCCTATTGACGTCAATGACGGTAAATGGCCCGCCTGGCATTATGCCCAGTACATGACCTTA
TGGGACTTTCCTACTTGGCAGTACATCTACGTATTAGTCATCGCTATTACCATGGTGATGCGGTTTTGGC
AGTACATCAATGGGCGTGGATAGCGGTTTGACTCACGGGGATTTCCAAGTCTCCACCCCATTGACGTCAA
TGGGAGTTTGTTTTGGCACCAAAATCAACGGGACTTTCCAAAATGTCGTAACAACTCCGCCCCATTGACG
CAAATGGGCGGTAGGCGTGTACGGTGGGAGGTCTATATAAGCAGAGCTCTCTGGCTAACTAGAGAACCCA
CTGCTTACTGGCTTATCGAAATTAATACGACTCACTATAGGGAGACCCAAGCTGGCTAGCACCATGGAGC
TGGCGGCCTTGTGCCGCTGGGGGCTCCTCCTCGCCCTCTTGCCCCCCGGAGCCGCGAGCACCCAAGTGTG
CACCGGCACAGACATGAAGCTGCGGCTCCCTGCCAGTCCCGAGACCCACCTGGACATGCTCCGCCACCTC
TACCAGGGCTGCCAGGTGGTGCAGGGAAACCTGGAACTCACCTACCTGCCCACCAATGCCAGCCTGTCCT
TCCTGCAGGATATCCAGGAGGTGCAGGGCTACGTGCTCATCGCTCACAACCAAGTGAGGCAGGTCCCACT
GCAGAGGCTGCGGATTGTGCGAGGCACCCAGCTCTTTGAGGACAACTATGCCCTGGCCGTGCTAGACAAT
GGAGACCCGCTGAACAATACCACCCCTGTCACAGGGGCCTCCCCAGGAGGCCTGCGGGAGCTGCAGCTTC
GAAGCCTCACAGAGATCTTGAAAGGAGGGGTCTTGATCCAGCGGAACCCCCAGCTCTGCTACCAGGACAC
GATTTTGTGGAAGGACATCTTCCACAAGAACAACCAGCTGGCTCTCACACTGATAGACACCAACCGCTCT
CGGGCCTGCCACCCCTGTTCTCCGATGTGTAAGGGCTCCCGCTGCTGGGGAGAGAGTTCTGAGGATTGTC
AGAGCCTGACGCGCACTGTCTGTGCCGGTGGCTGTGCCCGCTGCAAGGGGCCACTGCCCACTGACTGCTG
CCATGAGCAGTGTGCTGCCGGCTGCACGGGCCCCAAGCACTCTGACTGCCTGGCCTGCCTCCACTTCAAC
CACAGTGGCATCTGTGAGCTGCACTGCCCAGCCCTGGTCACCTACAACACAGACACGTTTGAGTCCATGC
CCAATCCCGAGGGCCGGTATACATTCGGCGCCAGCTGTGTGACTGCCTGTCCCTACAACTACCTTTCTAC
GGACGTGGGATCCTGCACCCTCGTCTGCCCCCTGCACAACCAAGAGGTGACAGCAGAGGATGGAACACAG
CGGTGTGAGAAGTGCAGCAAGCCCTGTGCCCGAGTGTGCTATGGTCTGGGCATGGAGCACTTGCGAGAGG
TGAGGGCAGTTACCAGTGCCAATATCCAGGAGTTTGCTGGCTGCAAGAAGATCTTTGGGAGCCTGGCATT
TCTGCCGGAGAGCTTTGATGGGGACCCAGCCTCCAACACTGCCCCGCTCCAGCCAGAGCAGCTCCAAGTG
TTTGAGACTCTGGAAGAGATCACAGGTTACCTATACATCTCAGCATGGCCGGACAGCCTGCCTGACCTCA
GCGTCTTCCAGAACCTGCAAGTAATCCGGGGACGAATTCTGCACAATGGCGCCTACTCGCTGACCCTGCA
AGGGCTGGGCATCAGCTGGCTGGGGCTGCGCTCACTGAGGGAACTGGGCAGTGGACTGGCCCTCATCCAC
CATAACACCCACCTCTGCTTCGTGCACACGGTGCCCTGGGACCAGCTCTTTCGGAACCCGCACCAAGCTC
TGCTCCACACTGCCAACCGGCCAGAGGACGAGTGTGTGGGCGAGGGCCTGGCCTGCCACCAGCTGTGCGC
CCGAGGGCACTGCTGGGGTCCAGGGCCCACCCAGTGTGTCAACTGCAGCCAGTTCCTTCGGGGCCAGGAG
TGCGTGGAGGAATGCCGAGTACTGCAGGGGCTCCCCAGGGAGTATGTGAATGCCAGGCACTGTTTGCCGT
GCCACCCTGAGTGTCAGCCCCAGAATGGCTCAGTGACCTGTTTTGGACCGGAGGCTGACCAGTGTGTGGC
CTGTGCCCACTATAAGGACCCTCCCTTCTGCGTGGCCCGCTGCCCCAGCGGTGTGAAACCTGACCTCTCC
TACATGCCCATCTGGAAGTTTCCAGATGAGGAGGGCGCATGCCAGCCTTGCCCCATCAACTGCACCCACT
CCTGTGTGGACCTGGATGACAAGGGCTGCCCCGCCGAGCAGAGAGCCAGCCCTCTGACGTCCATCGTCTC
TGCGGTGGTTGGCATTCTGCTGGTCGTGGTCTTGGGGGTGGTCTTTGGGATCCTCATCAAGCGACGGCAG
CAGAAGATCCGGAAGTACACGATGCGGAGACTGCTGCAGGAAACGGAGCTGGTGGAGCCGCTGACACCTA
GCGGAGCGATGCCCAACCAGGCGCAGATGCGGATCCTGAAAGAGACGGAGCTGAGGAAGGTGAAGGTGCT
TGGATCTGGCGCTTTTGGCACAGTCTACAAGGGCATCTGGATCCCTGATGGGGAGAATGTGAAAATTCCA
GTGGCCATCAAAGTGTTGAGGGAAAACACATCCCCCAAAGCCAACAAAGAAATCTTAGACGAAGCATACG
TGATGGCTGGTGTGGGCTCCCCATATGTCTCCCGCCTTCTGGGCATCTGCCTGACATCCACGGTGCAGCT
GGTGACACAGCTTATGCCCTATGGCTGCCTCTTAGACCATGTCCGGGAAAACCGCGGACGCCTGGGCTCC
CAGGACCTGCTGAACTGGTGTATGCAGATTGCCAAGGGGATGAGCTACCTGGAGGATGTGCGGCTCGTAC
ACAGGGACTTGGCCGCTCGGAACGTGCTGGTCAAGAGTCCCAACCATGTCAAAATTACAGACTTCGGGCT
GGCTCGGCTGCTGGACATTGACGAGACAGAGTACCATGCAGATGGGGGCAAGGTGCCCATCAAGTGGATG
GCGCTGGAGTCCATTCTCCGCCGGCGGTTCACCCACCAGAGTGATGTGTGGAGTTATGGTGTGACTGTGT
GGGAGCTGATGACTTTTGGGGCCAAACCTTACGATGGGATCCCAGCCCGGGAGATCCCTGACCTGCTGGA
AAAGGGGGAGCGGCTGCCCCAGCCCCCCATCTGCACCATTGATGTCTACATGATCATGGTCAAATGTTGG
ATGATTGACTCTGAATGTCGGCCAAGATTCCGGGAGTTGGTGTCTGAATTCTCCCGCATGGCCAGGGACC
CCCAGCGCTTTGTGGTCATCCAGAATGAGGACTTGGGCCCAGCCAGTCCCTTGGACAGCACCTTCTACCG
CTCACTGCTGGAGGACGATGACATGGGGGACCTGGTGGATGCTGAGGAGTATCTGGTACCCCAGCAGGGC
TTCTTCTGTCCAGACCCTGCCCCGGGCGCTGGGGGCATGGTCCACCACAGGCACCGCAGCTCATCTACCA
GGAGTGGCGGTGGGGACCTGACACTAGGGCTGGAGCCCTCTGAAGAGGAGGCCCCCAGGTCTCCACTGGC
ACCCTCCGAAGGGGCTGGCTCCGATGTATTTGATGGTGACCTGGGAATGGGGGCAGCCAAGGGGCTGCAA
AGCCTCCCCACACATGACCCCAGCCCTCTACAGCGGTACAGTGAGGACCCCACAGTACCCCTGCCCTCTG
AGACTGATGGCTACGTTGCCCCCCTGACCTGCAGCCCCCAGCCTGAATATGTGAACCAGCCAGATGTTCG
GCCCCAGCCCCCTTCGCCCCGAGAGGGCCCTCTGCCTGCTGCCCGACCTGCTGGTGCCACTCTGGAAAGG
GCCAAGACTCTCTCCCCAGGGAAGAATGGGGTCGTCAAAGACGTTTTTGCCTTTGGGGGTGCCGTGGAGA
ACCCCGAGTACTTGACACCCCAGGGAGGAGCTGCCCCTCAGCCCCACCCTCCTCCTGCCTTCAGCCCAGC
CTTCGACAACCTCTATTACTGGGACCAGGACCCACCAGAGCGGGGGGCTCCACCCAGCACCTTCAAAGGG
ACACCTACGGCAGAGAACCCAGAGTACCTGGGTCTGGACGTGCCAGTGACCGGTTCTGGTGGGTCAGGAG
GGGGCGGAGGTAAGCTTGGTACCGAGCTCGGATCCATGGTGAGCAAGGGCGAGGAGCTGTTCACCGGGGT
GGTGCCCATCCTGGTCGAGCTGGACGGCGACGTAAACGGCCACAAGTTCAGCGTGTCCGGCGAGGGCGAG
GGCGATGCCACCTACGGCAAGCTGACCCTGAAGTTCATCTGCACCACCGGCAAGCTGCCCGTGCCCTGGC
CCACCCTCGTGACCACCCTGACCTGGGGCGTGCAGTGCTTCAGCCGCTACCCCGACCACATGAAGCAGCA
CGACTTCTTCAAGTCCGCCATGCCCGAAGGCTACGTCCAGGAGCGCACCATCTTCTTCAAGGACGACGGC
AACTACAAGACCCGCGCCGAGGTGAAGTTCGAGGGCGACACCCTGGTGAACCGCATCGAGCTGAAGGGCA
TCGACTTCAAGGAGGACGGCAACATCCTGGGGCACAAGCTGGAGTACAACTACATCAGCCACAACGTCTA
TATCACCGCCGACAAGCAGAAGAACGGCATCAAGGCCAACTTCAAGATCCGCCACAACATCGAGGACGGC
AGCGTGCAGCTCGCCGACCACTACCAGCAGAACACCCCCATCGGCGACGGCCCCGTGCTGCTGCCCGACA
ACCACTACCTGAGCACCCAGTCCGCCCTGAGCAAAGACCCCAACGAGAAGCGCGATCACATGGTCCTGCT
GGAGTTCGTGACCGCCGCCGGGATCACTCTCGGCATGGACGAGCTGTACAAGGAATTCTAACTCGAGTCT
AGAGGGCCCGTTTAAACCCGCTGATCAGCCTCGACTGTGCCTTCTAGTTGCCAGCCATCTGTTGTTTGCC
CCTCCCCCGTGCCTTCCTTGACCCTGGAAGGTGCCACTCCCACTGTCCTTTCCTAATAAAATGAGGAAAT
TGCATCGCATTGTCTGAGTAGGTGTCATTCTATTCTGGGGGGTGGGGTGGGGCAGGACAGCAAGGGGGAG
GATTGGGAAGACAATAGCAGGCATGCTGGGGATGCGGTGGGCTCTATGGCTTCTGAGGCGGAAAGAACCA
GCTGGGGCTCTAGGGGGTATCCCC
[124 nt withheld, positions 5765-5888]
C
[91 nt withheld, positions 5890-5980]
A
[49 nt withheld, positions 5982-6030]
CCTTTGACGTTGGAGTCCACGTTCTTT
[37 nt withheld, positions 6058-6094]
ACCCTATCTCGGTCTATTCTTTTGATTTATAAGGGATTTTGCCGATTTCGGCCTATTGGTTAAAAAATGA
GCTGATTTAACAAAAATTTAACGCGAATTAATTCTGTGGAATGTGTGTCAGTTAGGGTGTGGAAAGTCCC
CAGGCTCCCCAGCAGGCAGAAGTATGCAAAGCATGCATCTCAATTAGTCAGCAACCAGGTGTGGAAAGTC
CCCAGGCTCCCCAGCAGGCAGAAGTATGCAAAGCATGCATCTCAATTAGTCAGCAACCATAGTCCCGCCC
CTAACTCCGCCCATCCCGCCCCTAACTCCGCCCAGTTCCGCCCATTCTCCGCCCCATGGCTGACTAATTT
TTTTTATTTATGCAGAGGCCGAGGCCGCCTCTGCCTCTGAGCTATTCCAGAAGTAGTGAGGAGGCTTTTT
TGGAGGCCTAGGCTTTTGCAAAAAGCTCCCGGGAGCTTGTATATCCATTTTCGGATCTGATCAAGAGACA
GGATGAGGATCGTTTCGCATGATTGAACAAGATGGATTGCACGCAGGTTCTCCGGCCGCTTGGGTGGAGA
GGCTATTCGGCTATGACTGGGCACAACAGACAATCGGCTGCTCTGATGCCGCCGTGTTCCGGCTGTCAGC
GCAGGGGCGCCCGGTTCTTTTTGTCAAGACCGACCTGTCCGGTGCCCTGAATGAACTGCAGGACGAGGCA
GCGCGGCTATCGTGGCTGGCCACGACGGGCGTTCCTTGCGCAGCTGTGCTCGACGTTGTCACTGAAGCGG
GAAGGGACTGGCTGCTATTGGGCGAAGTGCCGGGGCAGGATCTCCTGTCATCTCACCTTGCTCCTGCCGA
GAAAGTATCCATCATGGCTGATGCAATGCGGCGGCTGCATACGCTTGATCCGGCTACCTGCCCATTCGAC
CACCAAGCGAAACATCGCATCGAGCGAGCACGTACTCGGATGGAAGCCGGTCTTGTCGATCAGGATGATC
TGGACGAAGAGCATCAGGGGCTCGCGCCAGCCGAACTGTTCGCCAGGCTCAAGGCGCGCATGCCCGACGG
CGAGGATCTCGTCGTGACCCATGGCGATGCCTGCTTGCCGAATATCATGGTGGAAAATGGCCGCTTTTCT
GGATTCATCGACTGTGGCCGGCTGGGTGTGGCGGACCGCTATCAGGACATAGCGTTGGCTACCCGTGATA
TTGCTGAAGAGCTTGGCGGCGAATGGGCTGACCGCTTCCTCGTGCTTTACGGTATCGCCGCTCCCGATTC
GCAGCGCATCGCCTTCTATCGCCTTCTTGACGAGTTCTTCTGAGCGGGACTCTGGGGTTCGAAATGACCG
ACCAAGCGACGCCCAACCTGCCATCACGAGATTTCGATTCCACCGCCGCCTTCTATGAAAGGTTGGGCTT
CGGAATCGTTTTCCGGGACGCCGGCTGGATGATCCTCCAGCGCGGGGATCTCATGCTGGAGTTCTTCGCC
CACCCCAACTTGTTTATTGCAGCTTATAATGGTTACAAATAAAGCAATAGCATCACAAATTTCACAAATA
AAGCATTTTTTTCACTGCATTCTAGTTGTGGTTTGTCCAAACTCATCAATGTATCTTATCATGTCTGTAT
ACCGTCGACCTCTAGCTAGAGCTTGGCGTAATCATGGTCATAGCTGTTTCCTGTGTGAAATTGTTATCCG
CTCACAATTCCACACAACATACGAGCCGGAAGCATAAAGTGTAAAGCCTGGGGTGCCTAATGAGTGAGCT
AACTCACATTAATTGCGTTGCGCTCACTGCCCGCTTTCCAGTCGGGAAACCTGTCGTGCCAGCTGCATTA
ATGAATCGGCCAACGCGCGGGGAGAGGCGGTTTGCGTATTGGGCGCTCTTCCGCTTCCTCGCTCACTGAC
TCGCTGCGCTCGGTCGTTCGGCTGCGGCGAGCGGTATCAGCTCACTCAAAGGCGGTAATACGGTTATCCA
CAGAATCAGGGGATAACGCAGGAAAGAACATGTGAGCAAAAGGCCAGCAAAAGGCCAGGAACCGTAAAAA
GGCCGCGTTGCTGGCGTTTTTCCATAGGCTCCGCCCCCCTGACGAGCATCACAAAAATCGACGCTCAAGT
CAGAGGTGGCGAAACCCGACAGGACTATAAAGATACCAGGCGTTTCCCCCTGGAAGCTCCCTCGTGCGCT
CTCCTGTTCCGACCCTGCCGCTTACCGGATACCTGTCCGCCTTTCTCCCTTCGGGAAGCGTGGCGCTTTC
TCATAGCTCACGCTGTAGGTATCTCAGTTCGGTGTAGGTCGTTCGCTCCAAGCTGGGCTGTGTGCACGAA
CCCCCCGTTCAGCCCGACCGCTGCGCCTTATCCGGTAACTATCGTCTTGAGTCCAACCCGGTAAGACACG
ACTTATCGCCACTGGCAGCAGCCACTGGTAACAGGATTAGCAGAGCGAGGTATGTAGGCGGTGCTACAGA
GTTCTTGAAGTGGTGGCCTAACTACGGCTACACTAGAAGAACAGTATTTGGTATCTGCGCTCTGCTGAAG
CCAGTTACCTTCGGAAAAAGAGTTGGTAGCTCTTGATCCGGCAAACAAACCACCGCTGGTAGCGGTTTTT
TTGTTTGCAAGCAGCAGATTACGCGCAGAAAAAAAGGATCTCAAGAAGATCCTTTGATCTTTTCTACGGG
GTCTGACGCTCAGTGGAACGAAAACTCACGTTAAGGGATTTTGGTCATGAGATTATCAAAAAGGATCTTC
ACCTAGATCCTTTTAAATTAAAAATGAAGTTTTAAATCAATCTAAAGTATATATGAGTAAACTTGGTCTG
ACAGTTACCAATGCTTAATCAGTGAGGCACCTATCTCAGCGATCTGTCTATTTCGTTCATCCATAGTTGC
CTGACTCCCCGTCGTGTAGATAACTACGATACGGGAGGGCTTACCATCTGGCCCCAGTGCTGCAATGATA
CCGCGAGACCCACGCTCACCGGCTCCAGATTTATCAGCAATAAACCAGCCAGCCGGAAGGGCCGAGCGCA
GAAGTGGTCCTGCAACTTTATCCGCCTCCATCCAGTCTATTAATTGTTGCCGGGAAGCTAGAGTAAGTAG
TTCGCCAGTTAATAGTTTGCGCAACGTTGTTGCCATTGCTACAGGCATCGTGGTGTCACGCTCGTCGTTT
GGTATGGCTTCATTCAGCTCCGGTTCCCAACGATCAAGGCGAGTTACATGATCCCCCATGTTGTGCAAAA
AAGCGGTTAGCTCCTTCGGTCCTCCGATCGTTGTCAGAAGTAAGTTGGCCGCAGTGTTATCACTCATGGT
TATGGCAGCACTGCATAATTCTCTTACTGTCATGCCATCCGTAAGATGCTTTTCTGTGACTGGTGAGTAC
TCAACCAAGTCATTCTGAGAATAGTGTATGCGGCGACCGAGTTGCTCTTGCCCGGCGTCAATACGGGATA
ATACCGCGCCACATAGCAGAACTTTAAAAGTGCTCATCATTGGAAAACGTTCTTCGGGGCGAAAACTCTC
AAGGATCTTACCGCTGTTGAGATCCAGTTCGATGTAACCCACTCGTGCACCCAACTGATCTTCAGCATCT
TTTACTTTCACCAGCGTTTCTGGGTGAGCAAAAACAGGAAGGCAAAATGCCGCAAAAAAGGGAATAAGGG
CGACACGGAAATGTTGAATACTCATACTCTTCCTTTTTCAATATTATTGAAGCATTTATCAGGGTTATTG
TCTCATGAGCGGATACATATTTGAATGTATTTAGAAAAATAAACAAATAGGGGTTCCGCGCACATTTCCC
CGAAAAGTGCCACCTGACGTC
Features (pLannotate 1.2.2; 21 found; start..end, strand, type, name):
     28..80      -  misc_feature   bom (fragment): basis of mobility region from pBR322
    235..614     +  enhancer       CMV enhancer: human cytomegalovirus immediate early enhancer
    615..818     +  promoter       CMV promoter: human cytomegalovirus (CMV) immediate early promoter
    814..847     +  LTR            5' LTR (truncated) (fragment): truncated 5' long terminal repeat (LTR) from HIV-1
    863..881     +  promoter       T7 promoter: promoter for bacteriophage T7 RNA polymerase
    904..4668    +  CDS            ERBB2: ERBB2_HUMAN - Also known as HER2, MLN19, NEU, NGL. Experimental evidence at protein level: Swiss-Prot protein existence level 1. In the nucleus is involved in transcriptional regulation. Associates with the 5'-TCAAATTC-3' sequence in the PTGS2/COX-2 promoter and activates its transcription. Implicated in transcriptional activation of CDKN1A; the function involves STAT3 and SRC. Involved in the transcription of rRNA genes by RNA Pol I and enhances protein synthesis and cell growth. From Homo sapiens (Human).
   4726..5442    +  CDS            ECFP: ECFP is a basic (constitutively fluorescent) cyan fluorescent protein published in 1996, derived from Aequorea victoria. It has low acid sensitivity.
   5495..5719    +  polyA_signal   bGH poly(A) signal: bovine growth hormone polyadenylation signal
   5723..5744    +  promoter       SV40 promoter (fragment): SV40 enhancer and early promoter
   5765..6193    +  rep_origin     f1 ori (sequence partly withheld): f1 bacteriophage origin of replication; arrow indicates direction of (+) strand synthesis
   6207..6536    +  promoter       SV40 promoter: SV40 enhancer and early promoter
   6603..7394    +  CDS            neo: KKA2_KLEPN - Also known as kan, nptII. Experimental evidence at protein level: Swiss-Prot protein existence level 1. Resistance to kanamycin, neomycin, paromomycin, ribostamycin, butirosin and gentamicin B. From Klebsiella pneumoniae.
   7418..7576    +  CDS            ble (fragment): BLE_KLEPN - Experimental evidence at protein level: Swiss-Prot protein existence level 1. Binding protein with a strong affinity to the bleomycin family of antibiotics. Binds to CL990; an antimitotic-antibiotic compound. From Klebsiella pneumoniae.
   7571..7692    +  polyA_signal   SV40 poly(A) signal: SV40 polyadenylation signal
   7765..7781    -  protein_bind   lac operator: The lac repressor binds to the lac operator to inhibit transcription in E. coli. This inhibition can be relieved by adding lactose or isopropyl-β-D-thiogalactopyranoside (IPTG). lac repressor encoded by lacI
   7789..7819    -  promoter       lac promoter: promoter for the E. coli lac operon
   7834..7855    -  protein_bind   CAP binding site: CAP binding activates transcription in the presence of cAMP. E. coli catabolite activator protein
   7868..7960    -  CDS            lacI (fragment): lac repressor; lacI; The lac repressor binds to the lac operator to inhibit transcription in E. coli. This inhibition can be relieved by adding lactose or isopropyl-β-D-thiogalactopyranoside (IPTG).
   8143..8728    -  rep_origin     ori: high-copy-number ColE1/pMB1/pBR322/pUC origin of replication
   8899..9759    -  CDS            AmpR: β-lactamase; bla; confers resistance to ampicillin, carbenicillin, and related antibiotics
   9760..9864    -  promoter       AmpR promoter: bla
