[The description below was written by a language model from this plasmid's Addgene catalogue record and pLannotate feature annotations shown in this document.]
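Description:
perbB2-ECFP is a mammalian expression plasmid built on the pcDNA3.1(+) backbone that encodes full-length human ERBB2 (HER2/neu), a receptor tyrosine kinase, fused at its C terminus to enhanced cyan fluorescent protein. The 3,765 bp ERBB2 coding sequence was inserted between NheI and AgeI sites, both retained. In the annotated 9,895 nt sequence it sits directly downstream of the human cytomegalovirus immediate early enhancer and promoter, followed after a short linker region by the ECFP open reading frame and the bovine growth hormone polyadenylation signal. A T7 promoter lies between the CMV promoter and the insert, a standard backbone feature that allows in vitro transcription. The short "truncated HIV-1 LTR", SV40 promoter, ble, lacI and bom fragments called by the automated annotation appear to be small sequence matches or backbone remnants rather than functional elements.

In E. coli the plasmid is maintained at high copy number through a ColE1/pUC-type origin and selected with ampicillin via the β-lactamase gene. An f1 origin is also present, which permits single-stranded DNA production. For mammalian cells, a separate cassette places the neomycin phosphotransferase gene under the SV40 early promoter with an SV40 polyadenylation signal, so stable transfectants can be selected with G418.

The construct gives strong constitutive expression of a cyan-fluorescent ERBB2 for live-cell imaging of receptor localisation and trafficking. The associated publication concerns how ERBB2 prolongs EGFR signalling by sequestering the receptor at the plasma membrane. ECFP fusions are also commonly used as donors in FRET measurements, though the record does not state that this plasmid was used that way.
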