Addgene plasmid #40268: perbB2-ECFP
Depositing lab: Martin Offterdinger. Depositing organization: Medical University of Innsbruck. Publication: Prolonged EGFR signaling by ERBB2-mediated sequestration at the plasma membrane. Offterdinger M, Bastiaens PI. Traffic. 2008 Jan;9(1):147-55. Epub 2007 Nov 13. 10.1111/j.1600-0854.2007.00665.x PubMed 17956594.
Backbone
  Vector backbone: pcDNA3.1(+)
  Backbone manufacturer: invitrogen
  Vector type: Mammalian Expression
  Selectable markers: Neomycin (select with G418)
Growth in bacteria
  Bacterial resistance: Ampicillin, 100 μg/mL
  Growth temperature: 37°C
  Growth strain: XL10 Gold
  Copy number: High Copy
Gene/Insert
  Gene/Insert name: erbB2
  Species: H. sapiens (human)
  Insert size (bp): 3765
  Entrez Gene: ERBB2 (a.k.a. CD340, HER-2, HER-2/neu, HER2, MLN 19, MLN-19, NEU, NGL, TKR1, VSCN2, c-ERB-2, c-ERB2, p185(erbB2))
  Promoter: CMV
  Tag / fusion protein: ecfp (C terminal on insert)
  Cloning method: Restriction Enzyme; 5′ cloning site NheI (not destroyed); 3′ cloning site AgeI (not destroyed)
  Sequencing primers: 5′ CMV
Terms and licenses: Academic/Nonprofit Terms; Industry Terms: Not Available to Industry
How to cite: perbB2-ECFP was a gift from Martin Offterdinger (Addgene plasmid # 40268 ; http://n2t.net/addgene:40268 ; RRID:Addgene_40268)
