>Addgene plasmid #40268 | perbB2-ECFP | addgene partial sequence | sequence record 53480 | EGFP-N 5'-CGTCGCCGTCCAGCTCGACCAG-3'
TCTCGCCTTCTACCATGGATCCGAGCTCGGTACCAAGCTTACCTCCGCCCCCTCCTGACCCACCAGAACC
GGTCACTGGCACGTCCAGACCCAGGTACTCTGGGTTCTCTGCCGTAGGTGTCCCTTTGAAGGTGCTGGGT
GGAGCCCCCCGCTCTGGTGGGTCCTGGTCCCAGTAATAGAGGTTGTCGAAGGCTGGGCTGAAGGCAGGAG
GAGGGTGGGGCTGAGGGGCAGCTCCTCCCTGGGGTGTCAAGTACTCGGGGTTCTCCACGGCACCCCCAAA
GGCAAAAACGTCTTTGACGACCCCATTCTTCCCTGGGGAGAGAGTCTTGGGCCTTTCCAGAGTGGCACCA
GCAGGTCGGGCAGCAGGCAGAGGGCCCTCTCGGGGCGAAGGGGGCTGGGGCCGAACATCTGGCTGGTTCA
CATATTCAGGCTGGGGGCTGCAGGTCAGGGGGGCAACGTAGCCATCAGTCTCAGAGGGCAGGGGTACTGT
GGGGTCCTCACTGTACCGCTGTAGAGGGCTGGGGTCATGTGTGGGGAGGCTTTGCAGCCCCTTGGCTGCC
CCCATTCCCAGGTCACCATCAAATACATCGGAGCCAGCCCCTTCGGAGGGTGCCAGTGGAGACCTGGGGG
CCTCCTCTTCAGAGGGCTCCAGCCCTAGTGTCAGGTCCCCACCGCCACTCCTGGTAGATGAGCTGCGGTG
CCTGTGGTGGACCATGCCCCCAGCGCCCGGGGCAGGGTCTGGACAGAAGAAGCCCTGCTGGGGTACCAGA
TACTCCTCAGCATCCACCAGGTCCCCCATGTCATCGTCCTCCAGCAGTGAGCGGTAGAAGGTGCTGTCCA
